LOCUS       Exported 6431 bp ds-DNA circular SYN 13-MAY-2021
DEFINITION  HDAC3 KD.
ACCESSION   .
VERSION     .
KEYWORDS    pRNATU6.1 HDAC3 shRNA1
SOURCE      synthetic DNA construct
  ORGANISM  synthetic DNA construct
REFERENCE   1 (bases 1 to 6431)
  TITLE     Di Giovanni Lab neuroscience plasmids
  JOURNAL   Unpublished
REFERENCE   2 (bases 1 to 6431)
  AUTHORS   .
  TITLE     Direct Submission
  JOURNAL   Exported May 13, 2021 from SnapGene Server 1.1.58
            http://www.snapgene.com
FEATURES             Location/Qualifiers
     source          1..6431
                     /organism="synthetic DNA construct"
                     /mol_type="other DNA"
     primer_bind     69..88
                     /label=T7
                     /note="T7 promoter, forward primer"
     promoter        69..87
                     /label=T7 promoter
                     /note="promoter for bacteriophage T7 RNA polymerase"
     promoter        218..458
                     /label=U6 promoter
                     /note="RNA polymerase III promoter for human U6 snRNA"
     primer_bind     218..238
                     /label=hU6-F
                     /note="Human U6 promoter, forward primer"
     primer_bind     389..408
                     /label=LKO.1 5'
                     /note="Human U6 promoter, forward primer"
     primer_bind     complement(557..574)
                     /label=BGH-rev
                     /note="Bovine growth hormone terminator, reverse primer.
                     Also called BGH reverse"
     enhancer        627..930
                     /label=CMV enhancer
                     /note="human cytomegalovirus immediate early enhancer"
     promoter        931..1134
                     /label=CMV promoter
                     /note="human cytomegalovirus (CMV) immediate early
                     promoter"
     primer_bind     1085..1105
                     /label=CMV-F
                     /note="Human CMV immediate early promoter, forward primer"
     CDS             1179..1895
                     /codon_start=1
                     /product="Aequorea coerulescens GFP"
                     /label=AcGFP1
                     /note="mammalian codon-optimized"
                     /translation="MSKGAELFTGIVPILIELNGDVNGHKFSVSGEGEGDATYGKLTLK
                     FICTTGKLPVPWPTLVTTLSYGVQCFSRYPDHMKQHDFFKSAMPEGYIQERTIFFEDDG
                     NYKSRAEVKFEGDTLVNRIELTGTDFKEDGNILGNKMEYNYNAHNVYIMTDKAKNGIKV
                     NFKIRHNIEDGSVQLADHYQQNTPIGDGPVLLPDNHYLSTQSALSKDPNEKRDHMIYFG
                     FVTAAAITHGMDELYK"
     polyA_signal    1910..2031
                     /label=SV40 poly(A) signal
                     /note="SV40 polyadenylation signal"
     rep_origin      2132..2560
                     /direction=RIGHT
                     /label=f1 ori
                     /note="f1 bacteriophage origin of replication; arrow
                     indicates direction of (+) strand synthesis"
     primer_bind     complement(2219..2238)
                     /label=F1ori-R
                     /note="F1 origin, reverse primer"
     primer_bind     2429..2450
                     /label=F1ori-F
                     /note="F1 origin, forward primer"
     primer_bind     complement(2569..2589)
                     /label=pBABE 3'
                     /note="SV40 enhancer, reverse primer for pBABE vectors"
     promoter        2574..2903
                     /label=SV40 promoter
                     /note="SV40 enhancer and early promoter"
     rep_origin      2754..2889
                     /label=SV40 ori
                     /note="SV40 origin of replication"
     primer_bind     2816..2835
                     /label=SV40pro-F
                     /note="SV40 promoter/origin, forward primer"
     CDS             2970..3764
                     /codon_start=1
                     /gene="aph(3')-II (or nptII)"
                     /product="aminoglycoside phosphotransferase from Tn5"
                     /label=NeoR/KanR
                     /note="confers resistance to neomycin, kanamycin, and G418
                     (Geneticin(R))"
                     /translation="MIEQDGLHAGSPAAWVERLFGYDWAQQTIGCSDAAVFRLSAQGRP
                     VLFVKTDLSGALNELQDEAARLSWLATTGVPCAAVLDVVTEAGRDWLLLGEVPGQDLLS
                     SHLAPAEKVSIMADAMRRLHTLDPATCPFDHQAKHRIERARTRMEAGLVDQDDLDEEHQ
                     GLAPAELFARLKARMPDGEDLVVTHGDACLPNIMVENGRFSGFIDCGRLGVADRYQDIA
                     LATRDIAEELGGEWADRFLVLYGIAAPDSQRIAFYRLLDEFF"
     primer_bind     complement(3024..3043)
                     /label=Neo-R
                     /note="Neomycin resistance gene, reverse primer"
     primer_bind     3634..3653
                     /label=Neo-F
                     /note="Neomycin resistance gene, forward primer"
     polyA_signal    3938..4059
                     /label=SV40 poly(A) signal
                     /note="SV40 polyadenylation signal"
     primer_bind     complement(4108..4124)
                     /label=M13 rev
                     /note="common sequencing primer, one of multiple similar
                     variants"
     primer_bind     complement(4108..4124)
                     /label=M13 Reverse
                     /note="In lacZ gene. Also called M13-rev"
     primer_bind     complement(4121..4143)
                     /label=M13/pUC Reverse
                     /note="In lacZ gene"
     protein_bind    4132..4148
                     /label=lac operator
                     /bound_moiety="lac repressor encoded by lacI"
                     /note="The lac repressor binds to the lac operator to
                     inhibit transcription in E. coli. This inhibition can be
                     relieved by adding lactose or
                     isopropyl-beta-D-thiogalactopyranoside (IPTG)."
     promoter        complement(4156..4186)
                     /label=lac promoter
                     /note="promoter for the E. coli lac operon"
     protein_bind    4201..4222
                     /label=CAP binding site
                     /bound_moiety="E. coli catabolite activator protein"
                     /note="CAP binding activates transcription in the presence
                     of cAMP."
     primer_bind     complement(4339..4356)
                     /label=L4440
                     /note="L4440 vector, forward primer"
     rep_origin      complement(4510..5098)
                     /direction=LEFT
                     /label=ori
                     /note="high-copy-number ColE1/pMB1/pBR322/pUC origin of
                     replication"
     primer_bind     complement(4590..4609)
                     /label=pBR322ori-F
                     /note="pBR322 origin, forward primer"
     CDS             complement(5269..6129)
                     /codon_start=1
                     /gene="bla"
                     /product="beta-lactamase"
                     /label=AmpR
                     /note="confers resistance to ampicillin, carbenicillin, and
                     related antibiotics"
                     /translation="MSIQHFRVALIPFFAAFCLPVFAHPETLVKVKDAEDQLGARVGYI
                     ELDLNSGKILESFRPEERFPMMSTFKVLLCGAVLSRIDAGQEQLGRRIHYSQNDLVEYS
                     PVTEKHLTDGMTVRELCSAAITMSDNTAANLLLTTIGGPKELTAFLHNMGDHVTRLDRW
                     EPELNEAIPNDERDTTMPVAMATTLRKLLTGELLTLASRQQLIDWMEADKVAGPLLRSA
                     LPAGWFIADKSGAGERGSRGIIAALGPDGKPSRIVVIYTTGSQATMDERNRQIAEIGAS
                     LIKHW"
     primer_bind     5892..5911
                     /label=Amp-R
                     /note="Ampicillin resistance gene, reverse primer"
     promoter        complement(6130..6234)
                     /gene="bla"
                     /label=AmpR promoter
     primer_bind     complement(6309..6328)
                     /label=pRS-marker
                     /note="pRS vectors, use to sequence yeast selectable
                     marker"
ORIGIN
        1 catgaagaat ctgcttaggg ttaggcgttt tgcgctgctt cgcgatgtac gggccagata
       61 tacgcgttta atacgactca ctatagggag agagagagaa ttaccctcac taaagggagg
      121 agaagcatga attccccagt ggaaagacgc gcaggcaaaa cgcaccacgt gacggagcgt
      181 gaccgcgcgc cgagcgcgcg ccaaggtcgg gcaggaagag ggcctatttc ccatgattcc
      241 ttcatatttg catatacgat acaaggctgt tagagagata attagaatta atttgactgt
      301 aaacacaaag atattagtac aaaatacgtg acgtagaaag taataatttc ttgggtagtt
      361 tgcagtttta aaattatgtt ttaaaatgga ctatcatatg cttaccgtaa cttgaaagta
      421 tttcgatttc ttgggtttat atatcttgtg gaaaggacgc gggatcccgg gtgctctaca
      481 ttgatatcgt tgatatccgc gatatcaatg tagagcaccc ttttttccaa aagcttaagt
      541 ttaaaccgct gatcagcctc gactgtgcct tctaaatagt aatcaattac ggggtcatta
      601 gttcatagcc catatatgga gttccgcgtt acataactta cggtaaatgg cccgcctggc
      661 tgaccgccca acgacccccg cccattgacg tcaataatga cgtatgttcc catagtaacg
      721 ccaataggga ctttccattg acgtcaatgg gtggagtatt tacggtaaac tgcccacttg
      781 gcagtacatc aagtgtatca tatgccaagt acgcccccta ttgacgtcaa tgacggtaaa
      841 tggcccgcct ggcattatgc ccagtacatg accttatggg actttcctac ttggcagtac
      901 atctacgtat tagtcatcgc tattaccatg gtgatgcggt tttggcagta catcaatggg
      961 cgtggatagc ggtttgactc acggggattt ccaagtctcc accccattga cgtcaatggg
     1021 agtttgtttt ggcaccaaaa tcaacgggac tttccaaaat gtcgtaacaa ctccgcccca
     1081 ttgacgcaaa tgggcggtag gcgtgtacgg tgggaggtct atataagcag agctggttta
     1141 gtgaaccgtc agatccgcta gcgctaccgg tcgccaccat gagcaagggc gccgagctgt
     1201 tcaccggcat cgtgcccatc ctgatcgagc tgaatggcga tgtgaatggc cacaagttca
     1261 gcgtgagcgg cgagggcgag ggcgatgcca cctacggcaa gctgaccctg aagttcatct
     1321 gcaccaccgg caagctgcct gtgccctggc ccaccctggt gaccaccctg agctacggcg
     1381 tgcagtgctt ctcacgctac cccgatcaca tgaagcagca cgacttcttc aagagcgcca
     1441 tgcctgaggg ctacatccag gagcgcacca tcttcttcga ggatgacggc aactacaagt
     1501 cgcgcgccga ggtgaagttc gagggcgata ccctggtgaa tcgcatcgag ctgaccggca
     1561 ccgatttcaa ggaggatggc aacatcctgg gcaataagat ggagtacaac tacaacgccc
     1621 acaatgtgta catcatgacc gacaaggcca agaatggcat caaggtgaac ttcaagatcc
     1681 gccacaacat cgaggatggc agcgtgcagc tggccgacca ctaccagcag aataccccca
     1741 tcggcgatgg ccctgtgctg ctgcccgata accactacct gtccacccag agcgccctgt
     1801 ccaaggaccc caacgagaag cgcgatcaca tgatctactt cggcttcgtg accgccgccg
     1861 ccatcaccca cggcatggat gagctgtaca agtgaggact agataactga acttgtttat
     1921 tgcagcttat aatggttaca aataaagcaa tagcatcaca aatttcacaa ataaagcatt
     1981 tttttcactg cattctagtt gtggtttgtc caaactcatc aatgtatctt atcatgtctg
     2041 tgggaagaca atagcaggca tgctggggat gcggtgggct ctatggcttc tgaggcggaa
     2101 agaaccagct ggggctctag ggggtatccc cnnnnnnnnn nnnnnnnnnn nnnnnnnnnn
     2161 nnnnnnnnnn nnnnnnnnnn nnnnnnnnnn nnnnnnnnnn nnnnnnnnnn nnnnnnnnnn
     2221 nnnnnnnnnn nnnnnnnnnn nnnnnnnnnn nnnnncnnnn nnnnnnnnnn nnnnnnnnnn
     2281 nnnnnnnnnn nnnnnnnnnn nnnnnnnnnn nnnnnnnnnn nnnnnnnnnn nnnnnnnnnn
     2341 nnnnnnnann nnnnnnnnnn nnnnnnnnnn nnnnnnnnnn nnnnnnnnnn nnnnnnncct
     2401 ttgacgttgg agtccacgtt ctttaatagt ggactcttgt tccaaactgg aacaacactc
     2461 aaccctatct cggtctattc ttttgattta taagggattt tgccgatttc ggcctattgg
     2521 ttaaaaaatg agctgattta acaaaaattt aacgcgaatt aattctgtgg aatgtgtgtc
     2581 agttagggtg tggaaagtcc ccaggctccc cagcaggcag aagtatgcaa agcatgcatc
     2641 tcaattagtc agcaaccagg tgtggaaagt ccccaggctc cccagcaggc agaagtatgc
     2701 aaagcatgca tctcaattag tcagcaacca tagtcccgcc cctaactccg cccatcccgc
     2761 ccctaactcc gcccagttcc gcccattctc cgccccatgg ctgactaatt ttttttattt
     2821 atgcagaggc cgaggccgcc tctgcctctg agctattcca gaagtagtga ggaggctttt
     2881 ttggaggcct aggcttttgc aaaaagctcc cgggagcttg tatatccatt ttcggatctg
     2941 atcaagagac aggatgagga tcgtttcgca tgattgaaca agatggattg cacgcaggtt
     3001 ctccggccgc ttgggtggag aggctattcg gctatgactg ggcacaacag acaatcggct
     3061 gctctgatgc cgccgtgttc cggctgtcag cgcaggggcg cccggttctt tttgtcaaga
     3121 ccgacctgtc cggtgccctg aatgaactgc aggacgaggc agcgcggcta tcgtggctgg
     3181 ccacgacggg cgttccttgc gcagctgtgc tcgacgttgt cactgaagcg ggaagggact
     3241 ggctgctatt gggcgaagtg ccggggcagg atctcctgtc atctcacctt gctcctgccg
     3301 agaaagtatc catcatggct gatgcaatgc ggcggctgca tacgcttgat ccggctacct
     3361 gcccattcga ccaccaagcg aaacatcgca tcgagcgagc acgtactcgg atggaagccg
     3421 gtcttgtcga tcaggatgat ctggacgaag agcatcaggg gctcgcgcca gccgaactgt
     3481 tcgccaggct caaggcgcgc atgcccgacg gcgaggatct cgtcgtgacc catggcgatg
     3541 cctgcttgcc gaatatcatg gtggaaaatg gccgcttttc tggattcatc gactgtggcc
     3601 ggctgggtgt ggcggaccgc tatcaggaca tagcgttggc tacccgtgat attgctgaag
     3661 agcttggcgg cgaatgggct gaccgcttcc tcgtgcttta cggtatcgcc gctcccgatt
     3721 cgcagcgcat cgccttctat cgccttcttg acgagttctt ctgagcggga ctctggggtt
     3781 cgaaatgacc gaccaagcga cgcccaacct gccatcacga gatttcgatt ccaccgccgc
     3841 cttctatgaa aggttgggct tcggaatcgt tttccgggac gccggctgga tgatcctcca
     3901 gcgcggggat ctcatgctgg agttcttcgc ccaccccaac ttgtttattg cagcttataa
     3961 tggttacaaa taaagcaata gcatcacaaa tttcacaaat aaagcatttt tttcactgca
     4021 ttctagttgt ggtttgtcca aactcatcaa tgtatcttat catgtctgta taccgtcgac
     4081 ctctagctag agcttggcgt aatcatggtc atagctgttt cctgtgtgaa attgttatcc
     4141 gctcacaatt ccacacaaca tacgagccgg aagcataaag tgtaaagcct ggggtgccta
     4201 atgagtgagc taactcacat taattgcgtt gcgctcactg cccgctttcc agtcgggaaa
     4261 cctgtcgtgc cagctgcatt aatgaatcgg ccaacgcgcg gggagaggcg gtttgcgtat
     4321 tgggcgctct tccgcttcct cgctcactga ctcgctgcgc tcggtcgttc ggctgcggcg
     4381 agcggtatca gctcactcaa aggcggtaat acggttatcc acagaatcag gggataacgc
     4441 aggaaagaac atgtgagcaa aaggccagca aaaggccagg aaccgtaaaa aggccgcgtt
     4501 gctggcgttt ttccataggc tccgcccccc tgacgagcat cacaaaaatc gacgctcaag
     4561 tcagaggtgg cgaaacccga caggactata aagataccag gcgtttcccc ctggaagctc
     4621 cctcgtgcgc tctcctgttc cgaccctgcc gcttaccgga tacctgtccg cctttctccc
     4681 ttcgggaagc gtggcgcttt ctcatagctc acgctgtagg tatctcagtt cggtgtaggt
     4741 cgttcgctcc aagctgggct gtgtgcacga accccccgtt cagcccgacc gctgcgcctt
     4801 atccggtaac tatcgtcttg agtccaaccc ggtaagacac gacttatcgc cactggcagc
     4861 agccactggt aacaggatta gcagagcgag gtatgtaggc ggtgctacag agttcttgaa
     4921 gtggtggcct aactacggct acactagaag aacagtattt ggtatctgcg ctctgctgaa
     4981 gccagttacc ttcggaaaaa gagttggtag ctcttgatcc ggcaaacaaa ccaccgctgg
     5041 tagcggtggt ttttttgttt gcaagcagca gattacgcgc agaaaaaaag gatctcaaga
     5101 agatcctttg atcttttcta cggggtctga cgctcagtgg aacgaaaact cacgttaagg
     5161 gattttggtc atgagattat caaaaaggat cttcacctag atccttttaa attaaaaatg
     5221 aagttttaaa tcaatctaaa gtatatatga gtaaacttgg tctgacagtt accaatgctt
     5281 aatcagtgag gcacctatct cagcgatctg tctatttcgt tcatccatag ttgcctgact
     5341 ccccgtcgtg tagataacta cgatacggga gggcttacca tctggcccca gtgctgcaat
     5401 gataccgcga gacccacgct caccggctcc agatttatca gcaataaacc agccagccgg
     5461 aagggccgag cgcagaagtg gtcctgcaac tttatccgcc tccatccagt ctattaattg
     5521 ttgccgggaa gctagagtaa gtagttcgcc agttaatagt ttgcgcaacg ttgttgccat
     5581 tgctacaggc atcgtggtgt cacgctcgtc gtttggtatg gcttcattca gctccggttc
     5641 ccaacgatca aggcgagtta catgatcccc catgttgtgc aaaaaagcgg ttagctcctt
     5701 cggtcctccg atcgttgtca gaagtaagtt ggccgcagtg ttatcactca tggttatggc
     5761 agcactgcat aattctctta ctgtcatgcc atccgtaaga tgcttttctg tgactggtga
     5821 gtactcaacc aagtcattct gagaatagtg tatgcggcga ccgagttgct cttgcccggc
     5881 gtcaatacgg gataataccg cgccacatag cagaacttta aaagtgctca tcattggaaa
     5941 acgttcttcg gggcgaaaac tctcaaggat cttaccgctg ttgagatcca gttcgatgta
     6001 acccactcgt gcacccaact gatcttcagc atcttttact ttcaccagcg tttctgggtg
     6061 agcaaaaaca ggaaggcaaa atgccgcaaa aaagggaata agggcgacac ggaaatgttg
     6121 aatactcata ctcttccttt ttcaatatta ttgaagcatt tatcagggtt attgtctcat
     6181 gagcggatac atatttgaat gtatttagaa aaataaacaa ataggggttc cgcgcacatt
     6241 tccccgaaaa gtgccacctg acgtcgacgg atcgggagat ctcccgatcc cctatggtgc
     6301 actctcagta caatctgctc tgatgccgca tagttaagcc agtatctgct ccctgcttgt
     6361 gtgttggagg tcgctgagta gtgcgcgagc aaaatttaag ctacaacaag gcaaggcttg
     6421 accgacaatt g
//
